Addgene plasmid #157687: pcDNA5-FRT-TO-Nsp5-HF
Purpose: mammalian expression of C-terminally His8-Flag tagged SARS-CoV-2 Nsp5 under control of a tetracycline-inducible promoter
Depositing lab: David Tollervey. Depositing organization: University of Edinburgh. Publication: Integrative vectors for regulated expression of SARS-CoV-2 proteins implicated in RNA metabolism. Bresson S, Robertson N, Sani E, Turowski TW, Shchepachev V, Kompauerova M, Spanos C, Helwak A, Tollervey D. Wellcome Open Res. 2020 Nov 3;5:261. doi: 10.12688/wellcomeopenres.16322.1. eCollection 2020. PubMed 33313418.
Backbone
  Vector backbone: pcDNA5-FRT-TO
  Backbone manufacturer: Thermo Fisher
  Vector type: Mammalian Expression
  Selectable markers: Hygromycin
Growth in bacteria
  Bacterial resistance: Ampicillin, 100 μg/mL
  Growth temperature: 37°C
  Growth strain: DH5alpha
  Copy number: High Copy
Gene/Insert
  Gene/Insert name: Nsp5-HF
  Species: SARS-CoV-2
  Mutation: codon optimized
  Entrez Gene: ORF1ab (a.k.a. GU280_gp01)
  Tag / fusion protein: His8-Flag (C terminal on backbone)
  Cloning method: Restriction Enzyme; 5′ cloning site Unknown (unknown if destroyed); 3′ cloning site Unknown (unknown if destroyed)
Resource information
  A portion of this plasmid was derived from a plasmid made by: IDT
Terms and licenses: Academic/Nonprofit Terms; Industry Terms
How to cite: pcDNA5-FRT-TO-Nsp5-HF was a gift from David Tollervey (Addgene plasmid # 157687 ; http://n2t.net/addgene:157687 ; RRID:Addgene_157687)
