[The description below was written by a language model from this plasmid's Addgene catalogue record and pLannotate feature annotations shown in this document.]
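Description:
pcDNA5-FRT-TO-Nsp5-HF is a 6,086 nt mammalian expression plasmid built on the commercial pcDNA5-FRT-TO backbone, designed for tetracycline-regulated expression of SARS-CoV-2 Nsp5 and for site-specific integration into host cell lines. In bacteria it is maintained at high copy through a ColE1/pUC-type origin and selected with ampicillin via the AmpR (β-lactamase) cassette. A partial f1 origin and remnants of lac regulatory sequence are also annotated in the backbone.

The expression cassette consists of the CMV immediate-early enhancer and promoter followed directly by two short tet operator matches, which the automated annotation labels as PLtetO-1 fragments. This arrangement lets the Tet repressor hold transcription off until tetracycline or an analogue is added, provided the host cells express the repressor. Downstream lies a codon-optimised open reading frame that matches a segment of the SARS-CoV-2 replicase polyprotein 1a. The functional text attached to that hit refers to a different polyprotein product and should be disregarded, as the catalogue identifies the insert as Nsp5. The protein carries a C-terminal His8-Flag tag for affinity purification and detection, although the tag is not separately annotated in the feature table. Transcripts terminate at the bGH polyadenylation signal.

An FRT site sits immediately upstream of a hygromycin resistance gene with an SV40 poly(A) signal but with no annotated promoter driving it. In this backbone design, FLP-mediated recombination into a genomic FRT site supplies the missing promoter, so hygromycin resistance reports correct integration. The construct belongs to a set of integrative vectors for regulated expression of SARS-CoV-2 proteins implicated in RNA metabolism. The cloning sites used are not recorded.
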