Features (pLannotate 1.2.2; 21 found; start..end, strand, type, name):
    167..546     +  enhancer       CMV enhancer: human cytomegalovirus immediate early enhancer
    547..750     +  promoter       CMV promoter: human cytomegalovirus (CMV) immediate early promoter
    752..771     +  promoter       PLtetO-1 promoter (fragment): modified phage lambda PL promoter with tet operator sites (Lutz and Bujard, 1997)
    773..792     +  promoter       PLtetO-1 promoter (fragment): modified phage lambda PL promoter with tet operator sites (Lutz and Bujard, 1997)
    800..833     +  promoter       TRE3GV promoter (fragment): 3rd-generation Tet-responsive promoter that can be activated by binding of Tet-On® 3G, optimized for retroviral and lentiviral vectors
    940..1863    +  CDS            R1A_SARS2 (fragment) (sequence partly withheld): Experimental evidence at protein level: Swiss-Prot protein existence level 1. [Non-structural protein 10]: Plays a pivotal role in viral transcription by stimulating both nsp14 3'-5' exoribonuclease and nsp16 2'-O-methyltransferase activities. Therefore plays an essential role in viral mRNAs cap methylation. From Severe acute respiratory syndrome coronavirus 2 (2019-nCoV) (SARS-CoV-2).
   1976..2200    +  polyA_signal   bGH poly(A) signal: bovine growth hormone polyadenylation signal
   2204..2225    +  promoter       SV40 promoter (fragment): SV40 enhancer and early promoter
   2246..2479    +  rep_origin     f1 ori (fragment) (sequence partly withheld): f1 bacteriophage origin of replication; arrow indicates direction of (+) strand synthesis
   2484..2531    +  protein_bind   FRT: FLP-mediated recombination occurs in the 8-bp core sequence TCTAGAAA (Turan and Bode, 2011). FLP recombinase from the Saccharomyces cerevisiae 2μ plasmid
   2539..3561    +  CDS            HygR: aminoglycoside phosphotransferase from E. coli; aph(4)-Ia; confers resistance to hygromycin
   3571..3696    +  CDS            ble (fragment): BLE_KLEPN - Experimental evidence at protein level: Swiss-Prot protein existence level 1. Binding protein with a strong affinity to the bleomycin family of antibiotics. Binds to CL990; an antimitotic-antibiotic compound. From Klebsiella pneumoniae.
   3691..3812    +  polyA_signal   SV40 poly(A) signal: SV40 polyadenylation signal
   3885..3901    -  protein_bind   lac operator: The lac repressor binds to the lac operator to inhibit transcription in E. coli. This inhibition can be relieved by adding lactose or isopropyl-β-D-thiogalactopyranoside (IPTG). lac repressor encoded by lacI
   3909..3939    -  promoter       lac promoter: promoter for the E. coli lac operon
   3954..3975    -  protein_bind   CAP binding site: CAP binding activates transcription in the presence of cAMP. E. coli catabolite activator protein
   3988..4080    -  CDS            lacI (fragment): lac repressor; lacI; The lac repressor binds to the lac operator to inhibit transcription in E. coli. This inhibition can be relieved by adding lactose or isopropyl-β-D-thiogalactopyranoside (IPTG).
   4263..4851    -  rep_origin     ori: high-copy-number ColE1/pMB1/pBR322/pUC origin of replication
   5022..5882    -  CDS            AmpR: β-lactamase; bla; confers resistance to ampicillin, carbenicillin, and related antibiotics
   5883..5987    -  promoter       AmpR promoter: bla
   6046..12      -  misc_feature   bom (fragment) (across the origin): basis of mobility region from pBR322
>Addgene plasmid #157687 | pcDNA5-FRT-TO-Nsp5-HF | addgene full sequence | sequence record 307824 | Addgene NGS Result
TTAAGCCAGTATCTGCTCCCTGCTTGTGTGTTGGAGGTCGCTGAGTAGTGCGCGAGCAAAATTTAAGCTA
CAACAAGGCAAGGCTTGACCGACAATTGCATGAAGAATCTGCTTAGGGTTAGGCGTTTTGCGCTGCTTCG
CGATGTACGGGCCAGATATACGCGTTGACATTGATTATTGACTAGTTATTAATAGTAATCAATTACGGGG
TCATTAGTTCATAGCCCATATATGGAGTTCCGCGTTACATAACTTACGGTAAATGGCCCGCCTGGCTGAC
CGCCCAACGACCCCCGCCCATTGACGTCAATAATGACGTATGTTCCCATAGTAACGCCAATAGGGACTTT
CCATTGACGTCAATGGGTGGAGTATTTACGGTAAACTGCCCACTTGGCAGTACATCAAGTGTATCATATG
CCAAGTACGCCCCCTATTGACGTCAATGACGGTAAATGGCCCGCCTGGCATTATGCCCAGTACATGACCT
TATGGGACTTTCCTACTTGGCAGTACATCTACGTATTAGTCATCGCTATTACCATGGTGATGCGGTTTTG
GCAGTACATCAATGGGCGTGGATAGCGGTTTGACTCACGGGGATTTCCAAGTCTCCACCCCATTGACGTC
AATGGGAGTTTGTTTTGGCACCAAAATCAACGGGACTTTCCAAAATGTCGTAACAACTCCGCCCCATTGA
CGCAAATGGGCGGTAGGCGTGTACGGTGGGAGGTCTATATAAGCAGAGCTCTCCCTATCAGTGATAGAGA
TCTCCCTATCAGTGATAGAGATCGTCGACGAGCTCGTTTAGTGAACCGTCAGATCGCCTGGAGACGCCAT
CCACGCTGTTTTGACCTCCATAGAAGACACCGGGACCGATCCAGCCTCCGGACTCTAGCGTTTAAACTTA
AGCTTGGTACCGAGCTCGGATCCGGGATG
[918 nt withheld, positions 940-1857]
GCATCGGGCGGACATCACCACCATCATCACCATCACGCCGCAGCCGCAGATTATAAAGATGACGATGACA
AGTAGCTCGAGTCTAGAGGGCCCGTTTAAACCCGCTGATCAGCCTCGACTGTGCCTTCTAGTTGCCAGCC
ATCTGTTGTTTGCCCCTCCCCCGTGCCTTCCTTGACCCTGGAAGGTGCCACTCCCACTGTCCTTTCCTAA
TAAAATGAGGAAATTGCATCGCATTGTCTGAGTAGGTGTCATTCTATTCTGGGGGGTGGGGTGGGGCAGG
ACAGCAAGGGGGAGGATTGGGAAGACAATAGCAGGCATGCTGGGGATGCGGTGGGCTCTATGGCTTCTGA
GGCGGAAAGAACCAGCTGGGGCTCTAGGGGGTATCCCC
[124 nt withheld, positions 2246-2369]
C
[91 nt withheld, positions 2371-2461]
AGGGTGATGGTTCACGTACCTAGAAGTTCCTATTCCGAAGTTCCTATTCTCTAGAAAGTATAGGAACTTC
CTTGGCCAAAAAGCCTGAACTCACCGCGACGTCTGTCGAGAAGTTTCTGATCGAAAAGTTCGACAGCGTC
TCCGACCTGATGCAGCTCTCGGAGGGCGAAGAATCTCGTGCTTTCAGCTTCGATGTAGGAGGGCGTGGAT
ATGTCCTGCGGGTAAATAGCTGCGCCGATGGTTTCTACAAAGATCGTTATGTTTATCGGCACTTTGCATC
GGCCGCGCTCCCGATTCCGGAAGTGCTTGACATTGGGGAATTCAGCGAGAGCCTGACCTATTGCATCTCC
CGCCGTGCACAGGGTGTCACGTTGCAAGACCTGCCTGAAACCGAACTGCCCGCTGTTCTGCAGCCGGTCG
CGGAGGCCATGGATGCGATCGCTGCGGCCGATCTTAGCCAGACGAGCGGGTTCGGCCCATTCGGACCGCA
AGGAATCGGTCAATACACTACATGGCGTGATTTCATATGCGCGATTGCTGATCCCCATGTGTATCACTGG
CAAACTGTGATGGACGACACCGTCAGTGCGTCCGTCGCGCAGGCTCTCGATGAGCTGATGCTTTGGGCCG
AGGACTGCCCCGAAGTCCGGCACCTCGTGCACGCGGATTTCGGCTCCAACAATGTCCTGACGGACAATGG
CCGCATAACAGCGGTCATTGACTGGAGCGAGGCGATGTTCGGGGATTCCCAATACGAGGTCGCCAACATC
TTCTTCTGGAGGCCGTGGTTGGCTTGTATGGAGCAGCAGACGCGCTACTTCGAGCGGAGGCATCCGGAGC
TTGCAGGATCGCCGCGGCTCCGGGCGTATATGCTCCGCATTGGTCTTGACCAACTCTATCAGAGCTTGGT
TGACGGCAATTTCGATGATGCAGCTTGGGCGCAGGGTCGATGCGACGCAATCGTCCGATCCGGAGCCGGG
ACTGTCGGGCGTACACAAATCGCCCGCAGAAGCGCGGCCGTCTGGACCGATGGCTGTGTAGAAGTACTCG
CCGATAGTGGAAACCGACGCCCCAGCACTCGTCCGAGGGCAAAGGAATAGCACGTACTACGAGATTTCGA
TTCCACCGCCGCCTTCTATGAAAGGTTGGGCTTCGGAATCGTTTTCCGGGACGCCGGCTGGATGATCCTC
CAGCGCGGGGATCTCATGCTGGAGTTCTTCGCCCACCCCAACTTGTTTATTGCAGCTTATAATGGTTACA
AATAAAGCAATAGCATCACAAATTTCACAAATAAAGCATTTTTTTCACTGCATTCTAGTTGTGGTTTGTC
CAAACTCATCAATGTATCTTATCATGTCTGTATACCGTCGACCTCTAGCTAGAGCTTGGCGTAATCATGG
TCATAGCTGTTTCCTGTGTGAAATTGTTATCCGCTCACAATTCCACACAACATACGAGCCGGAAGCATAA
AGTGTAAAGCCTGGGGTGCCTAATGAGTGAGCTAACTCACATTAATTGCGTTGCGCTCACTGCCCGCTTT
CCAGTCGGGAAACCTGTCGTGCCAGCTGCATTAATGAATCGGCCAACGCGCGGGGAGAGGCGGTTTGCGT
ATTGGGCGCTCTTCCGCTTCCTCGCTCACTGACTCGCTGCGCTCGGTCGTTCGGCTGCGGCGAGCGGTAT
CAGCTCACTCAAAGGCGGTAATACGGTTATCCACAGAATCAGGGGATAACGCAGGAAAGAACATGTGAGC
AAAAGGCCAGCAAAAGGCCAGGAACCGTAAAAAGGCCGCGTTGCTGGCGTTTTTCCATAGGCTCCGCCCC
CCTGACGAGCATCACAAAAATCGACGCTCAAGTCAGAGGTGGCGAAACCCGACAGGACTATAAAGATACC
AGGCGTTTCCCCCTGGAAGCTCCCTCGTGCGCTCTCCTGTTCCGACCCTGCCGCTTACCGGATACCTGTC
CGCCTTTCTCCCTTCGGGAAGCGTGGCGCTTTCTCATAGCTCACGCTGTAGGTATCTCAGTTCGGTGTAG
GTCGTTCGCTCCAAGCTGGGCTGTGTGCACGAACCCCCCGTTCAGCCCGACCGCTGCGCCTTATCCGGTA
ACTATCGTCTTGAGTCCAACCCGGTAAGACACGACTTATCGCCACTGGCAGCAGCCACTGGTAACAGGAT
TAGCAGAGCGAGGTATGTAGGCGGTGCTACAGAGTTCTTGAAGTGGTGGCCTAACTACGGCTACACTAGA
AGAACAGTATTTGGTATCTGCGCTCTGCTGAAGCCAGTTACCTTCGGAAAAAGAGTTGGTAGCTCTTGAT
CCGGCAAACAAACCACCGCTGGTAGCGGTGGTTTTTTTGTTTGCAAGCAGCAGATTACGCGCAGAAAAAA
AGGATCTCAAGAAGATCCTTTGATCTTTTCTACGGGGTCTGACGCTCAGTGGAACGAAAACTCACGTTAA
GGGATTTTGGTCATGAGATTATCAAAAAGGATCTTCACCTAGATCCTTTTAAATTAAAAATGAAGTTTTA
AATCAATCTAAAGTATATATGAGTAAACTTGGTCTGACAGTTACCAATGCTTAATCAGTGAGGCACCTAT
CTCAGCGATCTGTCTATTTCGTTCATCCATAGTTGCCTGACTCCCCGTCGTGTAGATAACTACGATACGG
GAGGGCTTACCATCTGGCCCCAGTGCTGCAATGATACCGCGAGACCCACGCTCACCGGCTCCAGATTTAT
CAGCAATAAACCAGCCAGCCGGAAGGGCCGAGCGCAGAAGTGGTCCTGCAACTTTATCCGCCTCCATCCA
GTCTATTAATTGTTGCCGGGAAGCTAGAGTAAGTAGTTCGCCAGTTAATAGTTTGCGCAACGTTGTTGCC
ATTGCTACAGGCATCGTGGTGTCACGCTCGTCGTTTGGTATGGCTTCATTCAGCTCCGGTTCCCAACGAT
CAAGGCGAGTTACATGATCCCCCATGTTGTGCAAAAAAGCGGTTAGCTCCTTCGGTCCTCCGATCGTTGT
CAGAAGTAAGTTGGCCGCAGTGTTATCACTCATGGTTATGGCAGCACTGCATAATTCTCTTACTGTCATG
CCATCCGTAAGATGCTTTTCTGTGACTGGTGAGTACTCAACCAAGTCATTCTGAGAATAGTGTATGCGGC
GACCGAGTTGCTCTTGCCCGGCGTCAATACGGGATAATACCGCGCCACATAGCAGAACTTTAAAAGTGCT
CATCATTGGAAAACGTTCTTCGGGGCGAAAACTCTCAAGGATCTTACCGCTGTTGAGATCCAGTTCGATG
TAACCCACTCGTGCACCCAACTGATCTTCAGCATCTTTTACTTTCACCAGCGTTTCTGGGTGAGCAAAAA
CAGGAAGGCAAAATGCCGCAAAAAAGGGAATAAGGGCGACACGGAAATGTTGAATACTCATACTCTTCCT
TTTTCAATATTATTGAAGCATTTATCAGGGTTATTGTCTCATGAGCGGATACATATTTGAATGTATTTAG
AAAAATAAACAAATAGGGGTTCCGCGCACATTTCCCCGAAAAGTGCCACCTGACGTCGACGGATCGGGAG
ATCTCCCGATCCCCTATGGTGCACTCTCAGTACAATCTGCTCTGATGCCGCATAG
